>Addgene plasmid #42736 | TAL3273 | depositor partial sequence | sequence record 57856 | TAL3273 sequence 2430 bps
TCTAGAGCTAGCACCATGGACTACAAAGACCATGACGGTGATTATAAAGATCATGACATCGATTACAAGG
ATGACGATGACAAGATGGCCCCCAAGAAGAAGAGGAAGGTGGGCATTCACCGCGGGGTACCTATGGTGGA
CTTGAGGACACTCGGTTATTCGCAACAGCAACAGGAGAAAATCAAGCCTAAGGTCAGGAGCACCGTCGCG
CAACACCACGAGGCGCTTGTGGGGCATGGCTTCACTCATGCGCATATTGTCGCGCTTTCACAGCACCCTG
CGGCGCTTGGGACGGTGGCTGTCAAATACCAAGATATGATTGCGGCCCTGCCCGAAGCCACGCACGAGGC
AATTGTAGGGGTCGGTAAACAGTGGTCGGGAGCGCGAGCACTTGAGGCGCTGCTGACTGTGGCGGGTGAG
CTTAGGGGGCCTCCGCTCCAGCTCGACACCGGGCAGCTGCTGAAGATCGCGAAGAGAGGGGGAGTAACAG
CGGTAGAGGCAGTGCACGCCTGGCGCAATGCGCTCACCGGGGCCCCCTTGAACCTGACCCCAGACCAGGT
AGTCGCAATCGCGAACAATAATGGGGGAAAGCAAGCCCTGGAAACCGTGCAAAGGTTGTTGCCGGTCCTT
TGTCAAGACCACGGCCTTACACCGGAGCAAGTCGTGGCCATTGCATCCCACGACGGTGGCAAACAGGCTC
TTGAGACGGTTCAGAGACTTCTCCCAGTTCTCTGTCAAGCCCACGGGCTGACTCCCGATCAAGTTGTAGC
GATTGCGTCCAACGGTGGAGGGAAACAAGCATTGGAGACTGTCCAACGGCTCCTTCCCGTGTTGTGTCAA
GCCCACGGTTTGACGCCTGCACAAGTGGTCGCCATCGCCAGCCATGATGGCGGTAAGCAGGCGCTGGAAA
CAGTACAGCGCCTGCTGCCTGTACTGTGCCAGGATCATGGACTGACCCCAGACCAGGTAGTCGCAATCGC
GAACAATAATGGGGGAAAGCAAGCCCTGGAAACCGTGCAAAGGTTGTTGCCGGTCCTTTGTCAAGACCAC
GGCCTTACACCGGAGCAAGTCGTGGCCATTGCAAATAATAACGGTGGCAAACAGGCTCTTGAGACGGTTC
AGAGACTTCTCCCAGTTCTCTGTCAAGCCCACGGGCTGACTCCCGATCAAGTTGTAGCGATTGCGTCCAA
CGGTGGAGGGAAACAAGCATTGGAGACTGTCCAACGGCTCCTTCCCGTGTTGTGTCAAGCCCACGGTTTG
ACGCCTGCACAAGTGGTCGCCATCGCCAACAACAACGGCGGTAAGCAGGCGCTGGAAACAGTACAGCGCC
TGCTGCCTGTACTGTGCCAGGATCATGGACTGACCCCAGACCAGGTAGTCGCAATCGCGTCACATGACGG
GGGAAAGCAAGCCCTGGAAACCGTGCAAAGGTTGTTGCCGGTCCTTTGTCAAGACCACGGCCTTACACCG
GAGCAAGTCGTGGCCATTGCATCCCACGACGGTGGCAAACAGGCTCTTGAGACGGTTCAGAGACTTCTCC
CAGTTCTCTGTCAAGCCCACGGGCTGACTCCCGATCAAGTTGTAGCGATTGCGTCGAACATTGGAGGGAA
ACAAGCATTGGAGACTGTCCAACGGCTCCTTCCCGTGTTGTGTCAAGCCCACGGTTTGACGCCTGCACAA
GTGGTCGCCATCGCCTCGAATGGCGGCGGTAAGCAGGCGCTGGAAACAGTACAGCGCCTGCTGCCTGTAC
TGTGCCAGGATCATGGACTGACCCCAGACCAGGTAGTCGCAATCGCGTCAAACGGAGGGGGAAAGCAAGC
CCTGGAAACCGTGCAAAGGTTGTTGCCGGTCCTTTGTCAAGACCACGGCCTTACACCGGAGCAAGTCGTG
GCCATTGCATCCCACGACGGTGGCAAACAGGCTCTTGAGACGGTTCAGAGACTTCTCCCAGTTCTCTGTC
AAGCCCACGGGCTGACTCCCGATCAAGTTGTAGCGATTGCGTCGAACATTGGAGGGAAACAAGCATTGGA
GACTGTCCAACGGCTCCTTCCCGTGTTGTGTCAAGCCCACGGTTTGACGCCTGCACAAGTGGTCGCCATC
GCCAGCCATGATGGCGGTAAGCAGGCGCTGGAAACAGTACAGCGCCTGCTGCCTGTACTGTGCCAGGATC
ATGGACTGACACCCGAACAGGTGGTCGCCATTGCTTCTAACATCGGAGGACGGCCAGCCTTGGAGTCCAT
CGTAGCCCAATTGTCCAGGCCCGATCCCGCGTTGGCTGCGTTAACGAATGACCATCTGGTGGCGTTGGCA
TGTCTTGGTGGACGACCCGCGCTCGATGCAGTCAAAAAGGGTCTGCCTCATGCTCCCGCATTGATCAAAA
GAACCAACCGGCGGATTCCCGAGAGAACTTCCCATCGAGTCGCGGGATCC
