>Addgene plasmid #42736 | TAL3273 | addgene partial sequence | sequence record 61008 | JDS-TALEN-F 5'-TAGGGGTCGGTAAACAGTGG-3'
GCGGGTGAGCTTAGGGGGCCTCCGCTCCAGCTCGACACCGGGCAGCTGCTGAAGATCGCGAAGAGAGGGG
GAGTAACAGCGGTAGAGGCAGTGCACGCCTGGCGCAATGCGCTCACCGGGGCCCCCTTGAACCTGACCCC
AGACCAGGTAGTCGCAATCGCGAACAATAATGGGGGAAAGCAAGCCCTGGAAACCGTGCAAAGGTTGTTG
CCGGTCCTTTGTCAAGACCACGGCCTTACACCGGAGCAAGTCGTGGCCATTGCATCCCACGACGGTGGCA
AACAGGCTCTTGAGACGGTTCAGAGACTTCTCCCAGTTCTCTGTCAAGCCCACGGGCTGACTCCCGATCA
AGTTGTAGCGATTGCGTCCAACGGTGGAGGGAAACAAGCATTGGAGACTGTCCAACGGCTCCTTCCCGTG
TTGTGTCAAGCCCACGGTTTGACGCCTGCACAAGTGGTCGCCATCGCCAGCCATGATGGCGGTAAGCAGG
CGCTGGAAACAGTACAGCGCCTGCTGCCTGTACTGTGCCAGGATCATGGACTGACCCCAGACCAGGTAGT
CGCAATCGCGAACAATAATGGGGGAAAGCAAGCCCTGGAAACCGTGCAAAGGTTGTTGCCGGTCCTTTGT
CAAGACCACGGCCTTACACCGGAGCAAGTCGTGGCCATTGCAAATAATAACGGTGGCAAACAGGCTCTTG
AGACGGTTCAGAGACTTCTCCCAGTTCTCTGTCAAGCCCACGGGCTGACTCCCGATCAAGTTGTAGCGAT
TGCGTCCAACGGTGGAGGGAAACAAGCATTGGAGACTGTCC
