[The description below was written by a language model from this plasmid's Addgene catalogue record.]
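Description:
TAL3273 is a TALEN expression plasmid encoding the "right" half-site monomer of a nuclease pair directed against the zebrafish gper gene. It is built on the JDS70 backbone, a roughly 6.4 kb vector classed as mammalian expression with a T7 promoter. It is maintained in E. coli as a high-copy plasmid under ampicillin selection. The record does not include a feature table, so the replication origin and other backbone elements are not itemised.

The insert is about 1.6 kb and consists of an engineered TAL effector repeat array designed to recognise a specific 18-nucleotide site in gper. It was cloned by restriction enzyme methods into sites that were destroyed in the process. This places the array in frame with backbone-encoded sequences: a 3X FLAG tag at the N-terminus, useful for detecting the protein, and the wild-type FokI nuclease domain at the C-terminus. Expression is driven by the CMV promoter, while the T7 designation indicates that the coding sequence can also be transcribed in vitro to make mRNA, the usual way of delivering nucleases into zebrafish embryos.

Because FokI cleaves only as a dimer, this construct is expected to be used with a matching "left" gper TALEN that binds the opposite strand nearby. The two FokI domains then meet over the spacer and make a double-strand break. Error-prone repair of that break yields insertions or deletions that disrupt the gene, in line with the associated work on targeted gene disruption in zebrafish somatic cells. The depositor advises confirming the plasmid by diagnostic restriction digest before use, a sensible check given the repetitive array.
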