Addgene plasmid #42736: TAL3273
Depositing lab: Keith Joung. Depositing organization: Massachusetts General Hospital. Publication: Targeted gene disruption in somatic zebrafish cells using engineered TALENs. Sander JD, Cade L, Khayter C, Reyon D, Peterson RT, Joung JK, Yeh JR. Nat Biotechnol. 2011 Aug 5;29(8):697-8. doi: 10.1038/nbt.1934. PubMed 21822241.
Backbone
  Vector backbone: JDS70
  Backbone manufacturer: Addgene plasmid #32285
  Backbone size w/o insert (bp): 6447
  Vector type: Mammalian Expression ; T7
Growth in bacteria
  Bacterial resistance: Ampicillin, 100 μg/mL
  Growth temperature: 37°C
  Growth strain: XL1 Blue
  Copy number: High Copy
Gene/Insert
  Gene/Insert name: ZebrafishCommunity-gper-right (alt name: gper)
  Species: D. rerio (zebrafish)
  Insert size (bp): 1640
  Promoter: CMV
  Tag / fusion protein: 3X Flag (N terminal on backbone); WT FOKI (C terminal on backbone)
  Cloning method: Restriction Enzyme; 5′ cloning site N/A (destroyed during cloning); 3′ cloning site N/A (destroyed during cloning)
  Sequencing primers: 5′ CMV-F; 3′ BGH-rev
Terms and licenses: Academic/Nonprofit Terms; Industry Terms: Not Available to Industry
Depositor comments: Target binding site: TGCTCGGTGCCATTCACA It is strongly recommended that users perform a diagnostic digest to verify this plasmid prior to use. For example, a double digest of the plasmid with BamHI and KpnI should result in two bands at 2.3kb and 5.8kb.
How to cite: TAL3273 was a gift from Keith Joung (Addgene plasmid # 42736 ; http://n2t.net/addgene:42736 ; RRID:Addgene_42736)
